>Addgene plasmid #41932 | MSCV-PM-BAF180-SH2 | addgene partial sequence | sequence record 62161 | pLXSN5 5'-CCCTTGAACCTCCTCGTTCGACC-3'
GCCCTCACTCCTTCTCTAGGCGCCGGAATTAGATCTCTCGACTAGGGATAACAGGGTAATTGTTTGAATG
AGGCTTCAGTACTTTACAGAATCGTTGCCTGCACATCTTGGAAACACTTGCTGGGATTACTTCTTCAGGT
TAACCCAACAGAAGGCTCGAGAAGATATATTGCTGTTGACAGTGAGCGCCGCTACCGTCGGCTTGATTTA
TAGTGAAGCCACAGATGTATAAATCAAGCCGACGGTAGCGATGCCTACTGCCTCGGAATTCAAGGGGCTA
CTTTAGGAGCAATTATCTTGTTTACTAAAACTGAATACCTTGCTATCTCTTTGATACATTTTTACAAAGC
TGAATTAAAATGGTATAAATTAAATCACTTTTTTCAATTGGAAGACTAATGCGGCCGGCCAGCTTGTTGG
GTTCTCTTTCTGCGTGGCAATGGGGGTGTTCGTTATTTTTCATTCTCGTTTGGGCCCTATAGTGAGTCGT
ATTACCTAGGACGCGTTCTACCGGGTAGGGGAGGCGCTTTTCCCAAGGCAGTCTGGAGCATGCGCTTTAG
CAGCCCCGCTGGGCACTTGGCGCTACACAAGTGGCCTCTGGCCTCGCACACATTCCACATCCACCGGTAG
GCGCCAACCGGCTCCGTTCTTTGGTGGCCCCTTCGCGCCACCTTCTACTCCTCCCCTAGTCAGGAAGTTC
CCCCCCGCCCCGCAGCTCGCGTCGTGCAGGACGTGACAAATGGAAGTAGCACGTCTCACTAGTCTCGTGC
AGATGGACAGCACCGCTGAGCAATGGAAGCGGGTAGGCCTTTGGGGCAGCGGCCAATAGCAGCTTTGCTC
CTTCGCTTTCTGGGCTCAGAGGCTGGGAAGGGGTGGGTCCGGGGGCGGGCTCAGGGGCGGGCTCAGGGGC
GGGGCGGGCGCCCGAAGGTCCTCCGGAGGCCCGGCATTCTGCACGCTTCAAAAGCGCACGTCTGCCGCGC
TGTTC
