[The description below was written by a language model from this plasmid's Addgene catalogue record.]
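Description:
MSCV-PM-BAF180-SH2 is a retroviral shRNA construct built on the murine stem cell virus (MSCV) backbone, listed as about 7.6 kb without the insert, and intended for stable knockdown of human BAF180 (also called PB1) in mammalian cells. It is propagated in E. coli as a high-copy plasmid under ampicillin selection. As an MSCV-type vector, it would be expected to carry retroviral long terminal repeats and a packaging signal. These allow the region between the LTRs to be packaged into retroviral particles in a suitable packaging cell line and then integrated into the genome of transduced target cells. Transduced mammalian cells are selected with puromycin.

The payload is a short hairpin RNA targeting BAF180, a subunit of the polybromo-associated BRG1-associated factor (PBAF) chromatin remodelling complex. The "SH2" suffix suggests it is one of several independent hairpins against the same gene, a common way to control for off-target effects. The record does not state which promoter drives the hairpin, whether the hairpin is embedded in a microRNA scaffold, how the puromycin resistance gene is expressed, or the cloning method. No feature table is provided to resolve these points.

The associated publication identified BAF180 and BRD7 as regulators of p53 that are required for induction of replicative senescence. The construct therefore serves as a loss-of-function tool for depleting BAF180 in human cells, for example to study p53-dependent transcription, senescence and PBAF complex function.
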