Addgene plasmid #41932: MSCV-PM-BAF180-SH2
Depositing lab: Stephen Elledge. Depositing organization: Harvard Medical School. Publication: Polybromo-associated BRG1-associated factor components BRD7 and BAF180 are critical regulators of p53 required for induction of replicative senescence. Burrows AE, Smogorzewska A, Elledge SJ. Proc Natl Acad Sci U S A. 2010 Aug 10;107(32):14280-5. doi: 10.1073/pnas.1009559107. Epub 2010 Jul 26. PubMed 20660729.
Backbone
  Vector backbone: MSCV
  Backbone size w/o insert (bp): 7556
  Vector type: Mammalian Expression, Retroviral
  Selectable markers: Puromycin
Growth in bacteria
  Bacterial resistance: Ampicillin, 100 μg/mL
  Growth temperature: 37°C
  Growth strain: DH5alpha
  Copy number: High Copy
Gene/Insert
  Gene/Insert name: BAF180 (alt name: PB1)
  gRNA/shRNA sequence: TAAATCAAGCCGACGGTAGCGA
  Species: H. sapiens (human)
  Cloning method: Unknown
  Sequencing primers: 5′ pLXSN-5; 3′ MSCV-rev
Terms and licenses: Academic/Nonprofit Terms; Industry Terms: Not Available to Industry
How to cite: MSCV-PM-BAF180-SH2 was a gift from Stephen Elledge (Addgene plasmid # 41932 ; http://n2t.net/addgene:41932 ; RRID:Addgene_41932)
